Addgene plasmid #180439: STR-KDEL_PGRN-SBP-mCherry
Purpose: Co-expresses (via IRES) streptavidin-KDEL and Progranulin-SBP-mCherry
Depositing lab: Shawn Ferguson. Depositing organization: Yale University. Publication: Efficient progranulin exit from the ER requires its interaction with prosaposin, a Surf4 cargo. Devireddy S, Ferguson SM. J Cell Biol. 2022 Feb 7;221(2):e202104044. doi: 10.1083/jcb.202104044. Epub 2021 Dec 17. PubMed 34919127.
Backbone
  Vector backbone: Str-KDEL_SBP-mCherry-GPI
  Backbone manufacturer: Franck Perez (Addgene plasmid # 65295)
  Vector type: Mammalian Expression
Growth in bacteria
  Bacterial resistance: Ampicillin, 100 μg/mL
  Growth temperature: 37°C
  Growth strain: DH5alpha
  Copy number: Unknown
Gene/Insert
  Gene/Insert name: Progranulin (alt name: PGRN)
  Species: H. sapiens (human)
  Entrez Gene: GRN (a.k.a. CLN11, FTD2, GEP, GP88, PCDGF, PEPI, PGRN)
  Tag / fusion protein: SBP-mCherry (C terminal on insert)
Terms and licenses: Academic/Nonprofit Terms; Industry Terms: Not Available to Industry
How to cite: STR-KDEL_PGRN-SBP-mCherry was a gift from Shawn Ferguson (Addgene plasmid # 180439 ; http://n2t.net/addgene:180439 ; RRID:Addgene_180439)
