[The description below was written by a language model from this plasmid's Addgene catalogue record and pLannotate feature annotations shown in this document.]
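Description:
STR-KDEL_PGRN-SBP-mCherry is a 7.7 kb mammalian expression plasmid built on the Str-KDEL_SBP-mCherry-GPI backbone, a bicistronic vector of the type used for retention-using-selective-hooks (RUSH) secretory trafficking assays. It is propagated in E. coli through a high-copy ColE1/pUC-type origin and selected with ampicillin via the β-lactamase gene. No mammalian selection marker is annotated, so it appears suited to transient transfection.

A single transcription unit is driven by the CMV immediate early enhancer and promoter and terminated by an SV40 polyadenylation signal. The first cistron encodes the "hook": a streptavidin core preceded by a short fragment matching human STIM1, which presumably supplies a signal sequence. According to the construct name and stated purpose, it ends in a KDEL ER-retrieval motif that keeps it in the endoplasmic reticulum, although the KDEL itself is not annotated. A chimeric intron and an EMCV IRES follow, allowing cap-independent translation of the second cistron, the "reporter": full-length human progranulin (GRN) fused at its C terminus to streptavidin-binding peptide (SBP) and mCherry. The SBP is not called out in the feature table, but an unannotated gap between the GRN and mCherry coding regions is consistent with its position.

In this arrangement, the SBP tag binds luminal streptavidin-KDEL and holds progranulin in the ER. Adding biotin displaces the SBP from streptavidin and releases a synchronized wave of fluorescent progranulin into the secretory pathway. The associated publication concerns the requirements for efficient progranulin exit from the ER, so the plasmid likely serves for live imaging of that transport.
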