Features (pLannotate 1.2.2; 21 found; start..end, strand, type, name):
     28..80      -  misc_feature   bom (fragment): basis of mobility region from pBR322
    235..614     +  enhancer       CMV enhancer: human cytomegalovirus immediate early enhancer
    615..818     +  promoter       CMV promoter: human cytomegalovirus (CMV) immediate early promoter
    814..847     +  LTR            5' LTR (truncated) (fragment): truncated 5' long terminal repeat (LTR) from HIV-1
    863..881     +  promoter       T7 promoter: promoter for bacteriophage T7 RNA polymerase
    954..1067    +  CDS            STIM1 (fragment): STIM1_HUMAN - Also known as GOK From Homo sapiens (Human).
   1053..1553    +  CDS            SAV_STRAV (fragment): Experimental evidence at protein level: Swiss-Prot protein existence level 1. The biological function of streptavidin is not known. Forms a strong non-covalent specific complex with biotin (one molecule of biotin per subunit of streptavidin). From Streptomyces avidinii.
   1646..1875    +  intron         chimeric intron: chimera between introns from adenovirus and immunoglobulin heavy chain genes
   2058..2520    +  misc_feature   IRES: internal ribosome entry site (IRES) of the encephalomyocarditis virus (EMCV)
   2547..4325    +  CDS            GRN: GRN_HUMAN - Experimental evidence at protein level: Swiss-Prot protein existence level 1. [Granulin-7]: Stabilizes CTSD through interaction with CTSD leading to maintain its aspartic-type peptidase activity. From Homo sapiens (Human).
   4452..5156    +  CDS            mCherry: mCherry is a basic (constitutively fluorescent) red fluorescent protein published in 2004, derived from Discosoma sp.. It is reported to be a very rapidly-maturing monomer with low acid sensitivity.
   5194..5278    +  CDS            large T antigen (fragment): large T antigen from SV40 (simian virus 40)
   5301..5422    +  polyA_signal   SV40 poly(A) signal: SV40 polyadenylation signal
   5433..5484    +  polyA_signal   SV40 poly(A) signal (fragment): SV40 polyadenylation signal
   5548..5564    -  protein_bind   lac operator: The lac repressor binds to the lac operator to inhibit transcription in E. coli. This inhibition can be relieved by adding lactose or isopropyl-β-D-thiogalactopyranoside (IPTG). lac repressor encoded by lacI
   5572..5602    -  promoter       lac promoter: promoter for the E. coli lac operon
   5617..5638    -  protein_bind   CAP binding site: CAP binding activates transcription in the presence of cAMP. E. coli catabolite activator protein
   5651..5743    -  CDS            lacI (fragment): lac repressor; lacI; The lac repressor binds to the lac operator to inhibit transcription in E. coli. This inhibition can be relieved by adding lactose or isopropyl-β-D-thiogalactopyranoside (IPTG).
   5926..6514    -  rep_origin     ori: high-copy-number ColE1/pMB1/pBR322/pUC origin of replication
   6685..7545    -  CDS            AmpR: β-lactamase; bla; confers resistance to ampicillin, carbenicillin, and related antibiotics
   7546..7650    -  promoter       AmpR promoter: bla
>Addgene plasmid #180439 | STR-KDEL_PGRN-SBP-mCherry | addgene full sequence | sequence record 356533 | Addgene NGS Result
GACGGATCGGGAGATCTCCCGATCCCCTATGGTGCACTCTCAGTACAATCTGCTCTGATGCCGCATAGTT
AAGCCAGTATCTGCTCCCTGCTTGTGTGTTGGAGGTCGCTGAGTAGTGCGCGAGCAAAATTTAAGCTACA
ACAAGGCAAGGCTTGACCGACAATTGCATGAAGAATCTGCTTAGGGTTAGGCGTTTTGCGCTGCTTCGCG
ATGTACGGGCCAGATATACGCGTTGACATTGATTATTGACTAGTTATTAATAGTAATCAATTACGGGGTC
ATTAGTTCATAGCCCATATATGGAGTTCCGCGTTACATAACTTACGGTAAATGGCCCGCCTGGCTGACCG
CCCAACGACCCCCGCCCATTGACGTCAATAATGACGTATGTTCCCATAGTAACGCCAATAGGGACTTTCC
ATTGACGTCAATGGGTGGAGTATTTACGGTAAACTGCCCACTTGGCAGTACATCAAGTGTATCATATGCC
AAGTACGCCCCCTATTGACGTCAATGACGGTAAATGGCCCGCCTGGCATTATGCCCAGTACATGACCTTA
TGGGACTTTCCTACTTGGCAGTACATCTACGTATTAGTCATCGCTATTACCATGGTGATGCGGTTTTGGC
AGTACATCAATGGGCGTGGATAGCGGTTTGACTCACGGGGATTTCCAAGTCTCCACCCCATTGACGTCAA
TGGGAGTTTGTTTTGGCACCAAAATCAACGGGACTTTCCAAAATGTCGTAACAACTCCGCCCCATTGACG
CAAATGGGCGGTAGGCGTGTACGGTGGGAGGTCTATATAAGCAGAGCTCTCTGGCTAACTAGAGAACCCA
CTGCTTACTGGCTTATCGAAATTAATACGACTCACTATAGGGAGACCCAAGCTTGGTACCGAGCTCGGAT
CGATATCTGCGGCCTAGCTAGCGCTTAAGGCCTGTTAACCGGTATGGATGTATGCGTCCGTCTTGCCCTG
TGGCTCCTCTGGGGACTCCTCCTGCACCAGGGCCAGAGCCTCAGCCATAGTCACAGTGAGAAGGCGACAG
GAACCAGCTCGGGCGCCGGTTTAAACGACCCTAGCAAAGACTCAAAAGCTCAGGTGTCCGCTGCCGAGGC
TGGCATTACTGGAACATGGTACAATCAGCTCGGGAGCACCTTTATTGTGACTGCTGGAGCCGATGGAGCC
CTCACCGGAACATACGAATCTGCTGTGGGAAACGCCGAATCACGGTACGTCCTCACTGGCCGATACGATA
GTGCCCCTGCCACCGACGGATCTGGGACTGCCCTGGGATGGACTGTCGCTTGGAAAAACAACTACCGGAA
TGCTCATTCTGCCACAACATGGAGTGGACAGTACGTGGGAGGCGCTGAGGCTAGAATCAATACACAGTGG
CTGCTCACATCTGGCACAACCGAGGCAAATGCTTGGAAATCCACCCTGGTGGGACATGACACATTCACCA
AAGTGAAACCCTCCGCCGCTTCAATCGATGCCGCCAAAAAAGCCGGAGTCAACAACGGCAATCCTCTGGA
TGCCGTCCAGCAGCTCGGACCGAAAGATGAACTGTGAGCGGCCGCATAGATAACTGATCCAGTGTGCTGG
AATTAATTCGCTGTCTGCGAGGGCCAGCTGTTGGGGTGAGTACTCCCTCTCAAAAGCGGGCATGACTTCT
GCGCTAAGATTGTCAGTTTCCAAAAACGAGGAGGATTTGATATTCACCTGGCCCGCGGTGATGCCTTTGA
GGGTGGCCGCGTCCATCTGGTCAGAAAAGACAATCTTTTTGTTGTCAAGCTTGAGGTGTGGCAGGCTTGA
GATCTGGCCATACACTTGAGTGACAATGACATCCACTTTGCCTTTCTCTCCACAGGTGTCCACTCCCAGG
TCCAACTGCAGGTCGAGCATGCATCTAGGGCGGCCAATTCCGCCCCTCTCCCCCCCCCCCTCTCCCTCCC
CCCCCCCTAACGTTACTGGCCGAAGCCGCTTGGAATAAGGCCGGTGTGCGTTTGTCTATATGTTATTTTC
CACCATATTGCCGTCTTTTGGCAATGTGAGGGCCCGGAAACCTGGCCCTGTCTTCTTGACGAGCATTCCT
AGGGGTCTTTCCCCTCTCGCCAAAGGAATGCAAGGTCTGTTGAATGTCGTGAAGGAAGCAGTTCCTCTGG
AAGCTTCTTGAAGACAAACAACGTCTGTAGCGACCCTTTGCAGGCAGCGGAACCCCCCACCTGGCGACAG
GTGCCTCTGCGGCCAAAAGCCACGTGTATAAGATACACCTGCAAAGGCGGCACAACCCCAGTGCCACGTT
GTGAGTTGGATAGTTGTGGAAAGAGTCAAATGGCTCTCCTCAAGCGTATTCAACAAGGGGCTGAAGGATG
CCCAGAAGGTACCCCATTGTATGGGATCTGATCTGGGGCCTCGGTGCACATGCTTTACATGTGTTTAGTC
GAGGTTAAAAAAACGTCTAGGCCCCCCGAACCACGGGGACGTGGTTTTCCTTTGAAAAACACGATGATAA
GCTTGCCACAACCCGGGAGGCGCGCCATGTGGACCCTGGTGAGCTGGGTGGCCTTAACAGCAGGGCTGGT
GGCTGGAACGCGGTGCCCAGATGGTCAGTTCTGCCCTGTGGCCTGCTGCCTGGACCCCGGAGGAGCCAGC
TACAGCTGCTGCCGTCCCCTTCTGGACAAATGGCCCACAACACTGAGCAGGCATCTGGGTGGCCCCTGCC
AGGTTGATGCCCACTGCTCTGCCGGCCACTCCTGCATCTTTACCGTCTCAGGGACTTCCAGTTGCTGCCC
CTTCCCAGAGGCCGTGGCATGCGGGGATGGCCATCACTGCTGCCCACGGGGCTTCCACTGCAGTGCAGAC
GGGCGATCCTGCTTCCAAAGATCAGGTAACAACTCCGTGGGTGCCATCCAGTGCCCTGATAGTCAGTTCG
AATGCCCGGACTTCTCCACGTGCTGTGTTATGGTCGATGGCTCCTGGGGGTGCTGCCCCATGCCCCAGGC
TTCCTGCTGTGAAGACAGGGTGCACTGCTGTCCGCACGGTGCCTTCTGCGACCTGGTTCACACCCGCTGC
ATCACACCCACGGGCACCCACCCCCTGGCAAAGAAGCTCCCTGCCCAGAGGACTAACAGGGCAGTGGCCT
TGTCCAGCTCGGTCATGTGTCCGGACGCACGGTCCCGGTGCCCTGATGGTTCTACCTGCTGTGAGCTGCC
CAGTGGGAAGTATGGCTGCTGCCCAATGCCCAACGCCACCTGCTGCTCCGATCACCTGCACTGCTGCCCC
CAAGACACTGTGTGTGACCTGATCCAGAGTAAGTGCCTCTCCAAGGAGAACGCTACCACGGACCTCCTCA
CTAAGCTGCCTGCGCACACAGTGGGGGATGTGAAATGTGACATGGAGGTGAGCTGCCCAGATGGCTATAC
CTGCTGCCGTCTACAGTCGGGGGCCTGGGGCTGCTGCCCTTTTACCCAGGCTGTGTGCTGTGAGGACCAC
ATACACTGCTGTCCCGCGGGGTTTACGTGTGACACGCAGAAGGGTACCTGTGAACAGGGGCCCCACCAGG
TGCCCTGGATGGAGAAGGCCCCAGCTCACCTCAGCCTGCCAGACCCACAAGCCTTGAAGAGAGATGTCCC
CTGTGATAATGTCAGCAGCTGTCCCTCCTCCGATACCTGCTGCCAACTCACGTCTGGGGAGTGGGGCTGC
TGTCCAATCCCAGAGGCTGTCTGCTGCTCGGACCACCAGCACTGCTGCCCCCAGGGCTACACGTGTGTAG
CTGAGGGGCAGTGTCAGCGAGGAAGCGAGATCGTGGCTGGACTGGAGAAGATGCCTGCCCGCCGGGCTTC
CTTATCCCACCCCAGAGACATCGGCTGTGACCAGCACACCAGCTGCCCGGTGGGGCAGACCTGCTGCCCG
AGCCTGGGTGGGAGCTGGGCCTGCTGCCAGTTGCCCCATGCTGTGTGCTGCGAGGATCGCCAGCACTGCT
GCCCGGCTGGCTACACCTGCAACGTGAAGGCTCGATCCTGCGAGAAGGAAGTGGTCTCTGCCCAGCCTGC
CACCTTCCTGGCCCGTAGCCCTCACGTGGGTGTGAAGGACGTGGAGTGTGGGGAAGGACACTTCTGCCAT
GATAACCAGACCTGCTGCCGAGACAACCGACAGGGCTGGGCCTGCTGTCCCTACCGCCAGGGCGTCTGTT
GTGCTGATCGGCGCCACTGCTGTCCTGCTGGCTTCCGCTGCGCAGCCAGGGGTACCAAGTGTTTGCGCAG
GGAGGCCCCGCGCTGGGACGCCCCTTTGAGGGACCCAGCCTTGAGACAGCTGCTGGCCGTCGACGAGAAG
ACCACTGGTTGGCGAGGTGGACACGTTGTTGAAGGACTGGCTGGGGAACTTGAACAACTTCGTGCACGAC
TGGAGCATCACCCACAAGGTCAACGTGAACCACCTGCAGGTGTGAGCAAGGGCGAGGAGGATAACATGGC
CATCATCAAGGAGTTCATGCGCTTCAAGGTGCACATGGAGGGCTCCGTGAACGGCCACGAGTTCGAGATC
GAGGGCGAGGGCGAGGGCCGCCCCTACGAGGGCACCCAGACCGCCAAGCTGAAGGTGACCAAGGGTGGCC
CCCTGCCCTTCGCCTGGGACATCCTGTCCCCTCAGTTCATGTACGGCTCCAAGGCCTACGTGAAGCACCC
CGCCGACATCCCCGACTACTTGAAGCTGTCCTTCCCCGAGGGCTTCAAGTGGGAGCGCGTGATGAACTTC
GAGGACGGCGGCGTGGTGACCGTGACCCAGGACTCCTCCCTACAGGACGGCGAGTTCATCTACAAGGTGA
AGCTGCGCGGCACCAACTTCCCCTCCGACGGCCCCGTAATGCAGAAGAAGACCATGGGCTGGGAGGCCTC
CTCCGAGCGGATGTACCCCGAGGACGGCGCCCTGAAGGGCGAGATCAAGCAGAGGCTGAAGCTGAAGGAC
GGCGGCCACTACGACGCTGAGGTCAAGACCACCTACAAGGCCAAGAAGCCCGTGCAGCTGCCCGGCGCCT
ACAACGTCAACATCAAGTTGGACATCACCTCCCACAACGAGGACTACACCATCGTGGAACAGTACGAACG
CGCCGAGGGCCGCCACTCCACCGGTGGCATGGACGAGCTGTACAAGTGAGGCCTCGAGGGCCAATTAATT
AACTCTAGATAACTGATCATAATCAGCCATACCACATTTGTAGAGGTTTTACTTGCTTTAAAAAACCTCC
CACACCTCCCCCTGAACCTGAAACATAAAATGAATGCAATTGTTGTTGTTAACTTGTTTATTGCAGCTTA
TAATGGTTACAAATAAAGCAATAGCATCACAAATTTCACAAATAAAGCATTTTTTTCACTGCATTCTAGT
TGTGGTTTGTCCAAACTCATCAATGTATCTTAACGCGTCGAGTGCATTCTAGTTGTGGTTTGTCCAAACT
CATCAATGTATCTTATCATGTCTGTATACCGTCGACCTCTAGCTAGAGCTTGGCGTAATCATGGTCATAG
CTGTTTCCTGTGTGAAATTGTTATCCGCTCACAATTCCACACAACATACGAGCCGGAAGCATAAAGTGTA
AAGCCTGGGGTGCCTAATGAGTGAGCTAACTCACATTAATTGCGTTGCGCTCACTGCCCGCTTTCCAGTC
GGGAAACCTGTCGTGCCAGCTGCATTAATGAATCGGCCAACGCGCGGGGAGAGGCGGTTTGCGTATTGGG
CGCTCTTCCGCTTCCTCGCTCACTGACTCGCTGCGCTCGGTCGTTCGGCTGCGGCGAGCGGTATCAGCTC
ACTCAAAGGCGGTAATACGGTTATCCACAGAATCAGGGGATAACGCAGGAAAGAACATGTGAGCAAAAGG
CCAGCAAAAGGCCAGGAACCGTAAAAAGGCCGCGTTGCTGGCGTTTTTCCATAGGCTCCGCCCCCCTGAC
GAGCATCACAAAAATCGACGCTCAAGTCAGAGGTGGCGAAACCCGACAGGACTATAAAGATACCAGGCGT
TTCCCCCTGGAAGCTCCCTCGTGCGCTCTCCTGTTCCGACCCTGCCGCTTACCGGATACCTGTCCGCCTT
TCTCCCTTCGGGAAGCGTGGCGCTTTCTCATAGCTCACGCTGTAGGTATCTCAGTTCGGTGTAGGTCGTT
CGCTCCAAGCTGGGCTGTGTGCACGAACCCCCCGTTCAGCCCGACCGCTGCGCCTTATCCGGTAACTATC
GTCTTGAGTCCAACCCGGTAAGACACGACTTATCGCCACTGGCAGCAGCCACTGGTAACAGGATTAGCAG
AGCGAGGTATGTAGGCGGTGCTACAGAGTTCTTGAAGTGGTGGCCTAACTACGGCTACACTAGAAGAACA
GTATTTGGTATCTGCGCTCTGCTGAAGCCAGTTACCTTCGGAAAAAGAGTTGGTAGCTCTTGATCCGGCA
AACAAACCACCGCTGGTAGCGGTGGTTTTTTTGTTTGCAAGCAGCAGATTACGCGCAGAAAAAAAGGATC
TCAAGAAGATCCTTTGATCTTTTCTACGGGGTCTGACGCTCAGTGGAACGAAAACTCACGTTAAGGGATT
TTGGTCATGAGATTATCAAAAAGGATCTTCACCTAGATCCTTTTAAATTAAAAATGAAGTTTTAAATCAA
TCTAAAGTATATATGAGTAAACTTGGTCTGACAGTTACCAATGCTTAATCAGTGAGGCACCTATCTCAGC
GATCTGTCTATTTCGTTCATCCATAGTTGCCTGACTCCCCGTCGTGTAGATAACTACGATACGGGAGGGC
TTACCATCTGGCCCCAGTGCTGCAATGATACCGCGAGACCCACGCTCACCGGCTCCAGATTTATCAGCAA
TAAACCAGCCAGCCGGAAGGGCCGAGCGCAGAAGTGGTCCTGCAACTTTATCCGCCTCCATCCAGTCTAT
TAATTGTTGCCGGGAAGCTAGAGTAAGTAGTTCGCCAGTTAATAGTTTGCGCAACGTTGTTGCCATTGCT
ACAGGCATCGTGGTGTCACGCTCGTCGTTTGGTATGGCTTCATTCAGCTCCGGTTCCCAACGATCAAGGC
GAGTTACATGATCCCCCATGTTGTGCAAAAAAGCGGTTAGCTCCTTCGGTCCTCCGATCGTTGTCAGAAG
TAAGTTGGCCGCAGTGTTATCACTCATGGTTATGGCAGCACTGCATAATTCTCTTACTGTCATGCCATCC
GTAAGATGCTTTTCTGTGACTGGTGAGTACTCAACCAAGTCATTCTGAGAATAGTGTATGCGGCGACCGA
GTTGCTCTTGCCCGGCGTCAATACGGGATAATACCGCGCCACATAGCAGAACTTTAAAAGTGCTCATCAT
TGGAAAACGTTCTTCGGGGCGAAAACTCTCAAGGATCTTACCGCTGTTGAGATCCAGTTCGATGTAACCC
ACTCGTGCACCCAACTGATCTTCAGCATCTTTTACTTTCACCAGCGTTTCTGGGTGAGCAAAAACAGGAA
GGCAAAATGCCGCAAAAAAGGGAATAAGGGCGACACGGAAATGTTGAATACTCATACTCTTCCTTTTTCA
ATATTATTGAAGCATTTATCAGGGTTATTGTCTCATGAGCGGATACATATTTGAATGTATTTAGAAAAAT
AAACAAATAGGGGTTCCGCGCACATTTCCCCGAAAAGTGCCACCTGACGTC
